Addgene plasmid #11082: pET-15b LFN WT
Depositing lab: John Collier.
Backbone
  Vector backbone: pET-15b
  Backbone manufacturer: EMD Biosciences
  Backbone size w/o insert (bp): 5700
  Vector type: Bacterial Expression
Growth in bacteria
  Bacterial resistance: Ampicillin, 100 μg/mL
  Growth temperature: 37°C
  Growth strain: DH5alpha
  Copy number: High Copy
Gene/Insert
  Gene/Insert name: LF (alt name: lethal factor)
  Species: Bacillus anthracis
  Insert size (bp): 789
  Mutation: Amino acids 1-263
  Tag / fusion protein: His (N terminal on backbone)
  Cloning method: Restriction Enzyme
  Sequencing primers: 5′ T7
Terms and licenses: Academic/Nonprofit Terms; Industry Terms: Not Available to Industry
How to cite: pET-15b LFN WT was a gift from John Collier (Addgene plasmid # 11082)
