[The description below was written by a language model from this plasmid's Addgene catalogue record.]
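Description:
pET-15b LFN WT is a bacterial expression plasmid built on the commercial pET-15b backbone (about 5.7 kb without insert) and carrying a 789 bp fragment of the Bacillus anthracis lethal factor (LF) gene. The insert encodes amino acids 1–263 only, the N-terminal region of LF commonly called LFN, in its wild-type form. It was introduced by restriction enzyme cloning and is fused in frame to the N-terminal His tag supplied by the backbone, which allows the recombinant protein to be purified by immobilised metal affinity chromatography. The plasmid confers ampicillin resistance, is listed as high copy, and is maintained in a standard cloning strain (DH5alpha).

The record does not include a feature table and does not explicitly list the promoter. However, pET-15b is a T7-based expression vector, and the listed T7 5′ sequencing primer is consistent with that. In this vector family, transcription of the insert is driven by a T7 promoter under lac operator control, so protein production generally requires moving the plasmid into a host that supplies T7 RNA polymerase, rather than the propagation strain.

The record does not state a purpose. From general knowledge, LFN is the portion of lethal factor that binds the protective antigen component of anthrax toxin but lacks the catalytic protease domain. A construct of this kind would therefore typically be used to produce purified His-tagged LFN for studies of toxin assembly, protective antigen binding and translocation through the protective antigen pore, with the "WT" designation suggesting it may serve as a reference alongside mutant versions.
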