>Addgene plasmid #11082 | pET-15b LFN WT | depositor partial sequence | sequence record 6894 | Author sequence
GCGGGCGGTCATGGTGATGTAGGTATGCACGTAAAAGAGAAAGAGAAAAATAAAGATGAGAATAAGAGAA
AAGATGAAGAACGAAATAAAACACAGGAAGAGCATTTAAAGGAAATCATGAAACACATTGTAAAAATAGA
AGTAAAAGGGGAGGAAGCTGTTAAAAAAGAGGCAGCAGAAAAGCTACTTGAGAAAGTACCATCTGATGTT
TTAGAGATGTATAAAGCAATTGGAGGAAAGATATATATTGTGGATGGTGATATTACAAAACATATATCTT
TAGAAGCATTATCTGAAGATAAGAAAAAAATAAAAGACATTTATGGGAAAGATGCTTTATTACATGAACA
TTATGTATATGCAAAAGAAGGATATGAACCCGTACTTGTAATCCAATCTTCGGAAGATTATGTAGAAAAT
ACTGAAAAGGCACTGAACGTTTATTATGAAATAGGTAAGATATTATCAAGGGATATTTTAAGTAAAATTA
ATCAACCATATCAGAAATTTTTAGATGTATTAAATACCATTAAAAATGCATCTGATTCAGATGGACAAGA
TCTTTTATTTACTAATCAGCTTAAGGAACATCCCACAGACTTTTCTGTAGAATTCTTGGAACAAAATAGC
AATGAGGTACAAGAAGTATTTGCGAAAGCTTTTGCATATTATATCGAGCCACAGCATCGTGATGTTTTAC
AGCTTTATGCACCGGAAGCTTTTAATTACATGGATAAATTTAACGAACAAGAAATAAATCTATCCTTGGA
AGAACTTAAAGATCAACGG
