>Addgene plasmid #11082 | pET-15b LFN WT | addgene partial sequence | sequence record 17993 | T7 5'-TAATACGACTCACTATAGGG-3'
TGTTTACTTTAAGAAGGAGCATATACCATGGGCAGCAGCCATCATCATCATCATCACAGCAGCGGCCTGG
TGCCGCGCGGCAGCCATATGGCGGGCGGTCATGGTGATGTAGGTATGCACGTAAAAGAGAAAGAGAAAAA
TAAAGATGAGAATAAGAGAAAAGATGAAGAACGAAATAAAACACAGGAAGAGCATTTAAAGGAAATCATG
AAACACATTGTAAAAATAGAAGTAAAAGGGGAGGAAGCTGTTAAAAAAGAGGCAGCAGAAAAGCTACTTG
AGAAAGTACCATCTGATGTTTTAGAGATGTATAAAGCAATTGGAGGAAAGATATATATTGTGGATGGTGA
TATTACAAAACATATATCTTTAGAAGCATTATCTGAAGATAAGAAAAAAATAAAAGACATTTATGGGAAA
GATGCTTTATTACATGAACATTATGTATATGCAAAAGAAGGATATGAACCCGTACTTGTAATCCAATCTT
CGGAAGATTATGTAGAAAATACTGAAAAGGCACTGAACGTTTATTATGAAATAGGTAAGATATTATCAAG
GGATATTTTAAGTAAAATTAATCAACCATATCAGAAATTTTTAGATGTATTAAATACCATTAAAAATGCA
TCTGATTCAGATGGACAAGATCTTTTATTTACTAATCAGCTTAAGGAACATCCCACAGACTTTTCTGTAG
AATTC
